Addgene plasmid #190989: PM18033-PLS-KP6-A66S_rpoA-U
Depositing lab: Bernard Gutmann. Publication: U-to-C RNA editing by synthetic PPR-DYW proteins in bacteria and human culture cells. Ichinose M, Kawabata M, Akaiwa Y, Shimajiri Y, Nakamura I, Tamai T, Nakamura T, Yagi Y, Gutmann B. Commun Biol. 2022 Sep 15;5(1):968. doi: 10.1038/s42003-022-03927-3. PubMed 36109586.
Backbone
  Vector backbone: PM18033
  Vector type: Mammalian Expression
Growth in bacteria
  Bacterial resistance: Ampicillin, 100 μg/mL
  Growth temperature: 37°C
  Growth strain: DH5alpha
  Copy number: High Copy
Gene/Insert
  Gene/Insert name: PLS-KP6
  Species: Synthetic
  Mutation: DYW-KP:A66S
  Promoter: CMV
  Tag / fusion protein: His (N terminal on insert)
  Cloning method: Ligation Independent Cloning
Terms and licenses: Academic/Nonprofit Terms; Industry Terms: Not Available to Industry
How to cite: PM18033-PLS-KP6-A66S_rpoA-U was a gift from Bernard Gutmann (Addgene plasmid # 190989 ; http://n2t.net/addgene:190989 ; RRID:Addgene_190989)
