[The description below was written by a language model from this plasmid's Addgene catalogue record and pLannotate feature annotations shown in this document.]
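Description:
PM18033-PLS-KP6-A66S_rpoA-U is a mammalian expression plasmid of about 5.1 kb, built on the PM18033 backbone, that encodes a synthetic designer pentatricopeptide repeat (PPR) RNA editing protein. It is propagated in E. coli as a high-copy plasmid through a ColE1/pUC-type origin and is selected with ampicillin via the bla (β-lactamase) gene under its own promoter. No mammalian selection marker is annotated, which suggests use by transient transfection.

The expression cassette is driven by the human cytomegalovirus immediate early enhancer and promoter. A chimeric β-globin/immunoglobulin heavy chain intron follows, a common element for improving transcript processing and expression, and an SV40 polyadenylation signal terminates the unit. The open reading frame begins with an N-terminal His tag, which the automated annotation picks up as a short fragment of a composite 6xHis-containing tag. It continues into the synthetic PLS-KP6 insert. The name indicates a PLS-type PPR array, which would provide sequence-specific RNA recognition, fused to a C-terminal DYW-type catalytic domain. The annotation detects this domain by its similarity to an Arabidopsis chloroplast editing factor. The DYW-KP domain here carries an A66S substitution.

The associated publication concerns U-to-C RNA editing by synthetic PPR-DYW proteins in bacteria and human cultured cells, so this construct appears intended to test the editing activity of the A66S variant in mammalian cells. The "rpoA-U" suffix suggests an rpoA-derived target site bearing a uridine at the editing position. However, no such element appears in the feature table, and the record does not state its position or arrangement.
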