Features (pLannotate 1.2.2; 10 found; start..end, strand, type, name):
    173..550     +  enhancer       CMV enhancer: human cytomegalovirus immediate early enhancer
    552..751     +  promoter       CMV promoter: human cytomegalovirus (CMV) immediate early promoter
    890..1022    +  intron         chimeric intron: chimera between introns from human β-globin and immunoglobulin heavy chain genes
   1088..1107    +  CDS            capTEV™ (fragment): composite tag for in vivo biotinylation, TEV protease cleavage, and 6xHis tagging
   2630..2935    +  CDS            DYW1 (fragment): PPR74_ARATH - Also known as PCMP-H50. Experimental evidence at protein level: Swiss-Prot protein existence level 1. Plays a major role in single RNA editing events in chloroplasts. Acts as a site-recognition transacting factor involved in the edition of the site 1 of ndhD (ndhD-1 site corresponding to cytidine-2), which is a plastid-encoded subunit of the NADH- plastoquinone oxidoreductase. The interaction with CRR4 is required for its function in editing the ndhD-1 site. From Arabidopsis thaliana (Mouse-ear cress).
   3011..3132    -  polyA_signal   SV40 poly(A) signal: SV40 polyadenylation signal
   3159..3227    -  CDS            large T antigen (fragment): large T antigen from SV40 (simian virus 40)
   3269..3373    +  promoter       AmpR promoter: bla
   3374..4234    +  CDS            AmpR: β-lactamase; bla; confers resistance to ampicillin, carbenicillin, and related antibiotics
   4405..4993    +  rep_origin     ori: high-copy-number ColE1/pMB1/pBR322/pUC origin of replication
>Addgene plasmid #190989 | PM18033-PLS-KP6-A66S_rpoA-U | addgene full sequence | sequence record 376003 | Addgene NGS Result
AGATCTTCAATATTGGCCATTAGCCATATTATTCATTGGTTATATAGCATAAATCAATATTGGCTATTGG
CCATTGCATACGTTGTATCTATATCATAATATGTACATTTATATTGGCTCATGTCCAATATGACCGCCAT
GTTGTCTTAGAGTCATCCTCATCGTCGGACGGCATTGATTATTGACTAGTTATTAATAGTAATCAATTAC
GGGGTCATTAGTTCATAGCCCATATATGGAGTTCCGCGTTACATAACTTACGGTAAATGGCCCGCCTGGC
TGACCGCCCAACGACCCCCGCCCATTGACGTCAATAATGACGTATGTTCCCATAGTAACGCCAATAGGGA
CTTTCCATTGACGTCAATGGGTGGAGTATTTACGGTAAACTGCCCACTTGGCAGTACATCAAGTGTATCA
TATGCCAAGTCCGCCCCCTATTGACGTCAATGACGGTAAATGGCCCGCCTGGCATTATGCCCAGTACATG
ACCTTACGGGACTTTCCTACTTGGCAGTACATCTACGTATTAGTCATCGCTATTACCATGGTGATGCGGT
TTTGGCAGTACACCAATGGGCGTGGATAGCGGTTTGACTCACGGGGATTTCCAAGTCTCCACCCCATTGA
CGTCAATGGGAGTTTGTTTTGGCACCAAAATCAACGGGACTTTCCAAAATGTCGTAATAACCCCGCCCCG
TTGACGCAAATGGGCGGTAGGCGTGTACGGTGGGAGGTCTATATAAGCAGAGCTCGTTTAGTGAACCGTC
AGATCACTAGAAGCTTTATTGCGGTAGTTTATCACAGTTAAATTGCTAACGCAGTCAGTGCTTCTGACAC
AACAGTCTCGAACTTAAGCTGCAGAAGTTGGTCGTGAGGCACTGGGCAGGTAAGTATCAAGGTTACAAGA
CAGGTTTAAGGAGACCAATAGAAACTGGGCTTGTCGAGACAGAGATGACTCTTGCGTTTCTGATAGGCAC
CTATTGGTCTTACTGACATCCACTTTGCCTTTCTCTCCACAGGTGTCCACTCCCAGTTCAATTACACACG
CACCATGGCGCACCATCATCATCATCATTCTTCTGGTGAGAATCTTTATTTTCAGGGCGCCATGGGTAAT
TCTGTTGTCACATGGAATTCCATGATTAGGGGCTACGCTAGAAGCGGCCAGCCCGAGGAAGCTCTGAGCC
TCTTCTCCCAGATGAGAAGGAGCGGCATCAAGCCCGATAGCTATACCTTCCCCTTCGTGCTGAAGGCTTG
CGCTTCTCTGAGCAGCCTCGAGGAAGGAAAACAAATCCACGCCCACGTCATTAAATCCGGCTTCGAGTCC
GATGTCTACGTGCAGAGCTCCCTCATTGATATGTACGCCAAGTGCGGATCTCTGGAGGACGCCAGAAAAG
TGTTTGACGAGATGCCCGAGAGGAATGTCGTGAGCTGGAACGCTATGATCAGCGGCTATGCCCAGAATGG
ACAATCCGAAGAAGCTCTGGAGCTGTTTAGAGAGATGCAGAAAGAGGGCATCAAGCCTTCCGAGTTTACC
TTTTGCTCCGTGCTGAAGGCTTGCGCCTCTCTGGGATCTCTGGAGATGGGCAAGCAAATTCACGGCTATG
TGATCAAGTCCGGCTTTGAGTCCATCGTGTTCGTGGGAAACGCCCTCATTGACATGTATGCCAAGTGCGG
CTCTCTGGAGGATGCTAGAAAGGTCTTTGATGAGATGCCCGAAAGGACCGTTGTGAGCTGGACCGCCATG
ATCTCCGGATACGCCCAGAACGGACAGAGCGAGGAGGCCCTCGAGCTCTTCAGAGAGATGCAGAGGGAGG
GCGTGAAACCCGACGAAGTGACACTGCCTTCCGTGCTCTCCGCTTGCGCCAATCTGGGCGCTCTGGAGCA
AGGCAAACAGATCCATGCCTACGTCATCAAGAACGGCTTTGAATCCGATGTGTTTGTGGGCTCCGCTCTG
ATCGACATGTACGCTAAATGCGGCTCCATCGAGGAGGCTAGGAAAGTGTTCGATGAAATGCCCGAGAAAG
ACGTTGTGGCTTGGAACTCAATGATAAAAGGTTATGGAATGAACCATGAAGGCAAAATGGCCGTCCAATG
TTTCGAAGATATGCAAAAACAAGGTGTAAAGCCTTCCGCCGTCACTTTTACCTGTTTGCTGACCGCCTGT
TCTCACGCCAGCCTCGTCAGCGAAGGGCAGGAGTATTTTAAAATGATGCGAGAAGAGTACGGGATCGCTC
CGAGGGTGGAACATTACGGCTGCATGGTCGATCTGCTTGCTCGGAGTGGCCATCTGTATGAAGCTGAAAA
GTTCCTGGAGATGCTCTGTCCTCCCAACGAAGGGACATGGGGGGCCCTCCTCAGCGCTTGTAAGACTTAT
GGCGAGGTGGAGCTTGGTCTGAGGTGCTTTCAGCAGCTCGTGCAGCTTAACCCAGAAAGTGCCGCCTGGT
ACGTGCTTATGGCTGACATATACGCTGGCGCCGGGCGGTGGGACGACGCATACCGGATCGAAGAGCTGAG
GAAACATGCCGGAGCCAAGAAGAAACCTGCCTCCGCATTGATTGAAGTGAACAAAAAAGTGCACGAATTT
GTGGTCGGCAATAATCAGAGCGAGGAGATCAGTGCGATGCTTAAGTCTCTCAACTCTAGAATGAAGGAGG
AGGGCCATGTACCCAATCTGGATCTGGTTCTCAAACCCGTGTCAGATGAGGAGAAAGAGGCAGCGCTGTG
TGAGCACTCAGAGAAGTTGGCAATTGCATTCGGCTTGCTGAATACGCCACAGGGACAGACCCTGCGCGTT
ACAAAGAACCTGAGAATGTGCAATGACTGCCACAATGCGTCAAAGATCATCTCCAAGATTGAGCGCAGAG
AGATTATCCTGCGCGATGATTGCTGCATTCACCACTTCAAGGACGGACTGTGCTCCTGCGGAGACATGTT
CTAACTCGAGAAATAGAAGGAACATGTATTACACGTGCAAAATTTGAGAGCTAGCAGCGAGCAGACATGA
TAAGATACATTGATGAGTTTGGACAAACCACAACTAGAATGCAGTGAAAAAAATGCTTTATTTGTGAAAT
TTGTGATGCTATTGCTTTATTTGTAACCATTATAAGCTGCAATAAACAAGTTAACAACAACAATTGCACT
GGTTCATTTTATGTTTCAGGTTCAGGGGGAGGTGTGGGAGGTTTTTTAAAGCAAGTAAAACCTCTACAAA
TGTGGTAAAATCGATAAGGATCCAGGTGGCACTTTTCGGGGAAATGTGCGCGGAACCCCTATTTGTTTAT
TTTTCTAAATACATTCAAATATGTATCCGCTCATGAGACAATAACCCTGATAAATGCTTCAATAATATTG
AAAAAGGAAGAGTATGAGTATTCAACATTTCCGTGTCGCCCTTATTCCCTTTTTTGCGGCATTTTGCCTT
CCTGTTTTTGCTCACCCAGAAACGCTGGTGAAAGTAAAAGATGCTGAAGATCAGTTGGGTGCACGAGTGG
GTTACATCGAACTGGATCTCAACAGCGGTAAGATCCTTGAGAGTTTTCGCCCCGAAGAACGTTTTCCAAT
GATGAGCACTTTTAAAGTTCTGCTATGTGGCGCGGTATTATCCCGTATTGACGCCGGGCAAGAGCAACTC
GGTCGCCGCATACACTATTCTCAGAATGACTTGGTTGAGTACTCACCAGTCACAGAAAAGCATCTTACGG
ATGGCATGACAGTAAGAGAATTATGCAGTGCTGCCATAACCATGAGTGATAACACTGCGGCCAACTTACT
TCTGACAACGATCGGAGGACCGAAGGAGCTAACCGCTTTTTTGCACAACATGGGGGATCATGTAACTCGC
CTTGATCGTTGGGAACCGGAGCTGAATGAAGCCATACCAAACGACGAGCGTGACACCACGATGCCTGTAG
CAATGGCAACAACGTTGCGCAAACTATTAACTGGCGAACTACTTACTCTAGCTTCCCGGCAACAATTAAT
AGACTGGATGGAGGCGGATAAAGTTGCAGGACCACTTCTGCGCTCGGCCCTTCCGGCTGGCTGGTTTATT
GCTGATAAATCTGGAGCCGGTGAGCGTGGGTCTCGCGGTATCATTGCAGCACTGGGGCCAGATGGTAAGC
CCTCCCGTATCGTAGTTATCTACACGACGGGGAGTCAGGCAACTATGGATGAACGAAATAGACAGATCGC
TGAGATAGGTGCCTCACTGATTAAGCATTGGTAACTGTCAGACCAAGTTTACTCATATATACTTTAGATT
GATTTAAAACTTCATTTTTAATTTAAAAGGATCTAGGTGAAGATCCTTTTTGATAATCTCATGACCAAAA
TCCCTTAACGTGAGTTTTCGTTCCACTGAGCGTCAGACCCCGTAGAAAAGATCAAAGGATCTTCTTGAGA
TCCTTTTTTTCTGCGCGTAATCTGCTGCTTGCAAACAAAAAAACCACCGCTACCAGCGGTGGTTTGTTTG
CCGGATCAAGAGCTACCAACTCTTTTTCCGAAGGTAACTGGCTTCAGCAGAGCGCAGATACCAAATACTG
TTCTTCTAGTGTAGCCGTAGTTAGGCCACCACTTCAAGAACTCTGTAGCACCGCCTACATACCTCGCTCT
GCTAATCCTGTTACCAGTGGCTGCTGCCAGTGGCGATAAGTCGTGTCTTACCGGGTTGGACTCAAGACGA
TAGTTACCGGATAAGGCGCAGCGGTCGGGCTGAACGGGGGGTTCGTGCACACAGCCCAGCTTGGAGCGAA
CGACCTACACCGAACTGAGATACCTACAGCGTGAGCTATGAGAAAGCGCCACGCTTCCCGAAGGGAGAAA
GGCGGACAGGTATCCGGTAAGCGGCAGGGTCGGAACAGGAGAGCGCACGAGGGAGCTTCCAGGGGGAAAC
GCCTGGTATCTTTATAGTCCTGTCGGGTTTCGCCACCTCTGACTTGAGCGTCGATTTTTGTGATGCTCGT
CAGGGGGGCGGAGCCTATGGAAAAACGCCAGCAACGCGGCCTTTTTACGGTTCCTGGCCTTTTGCTGGCC
TTTTGCTCACATGGCTCGAC
